>Addgene plasmid #158509 | pZA31 | addgene full sequence | sequence record 309638 | Addgene NGS Result
GGGACACGAAGTGGTTTAAACTATCAGTGTTTGACAGGATATATTGGCGGGTAAACCTAAGAGAAAAGAG
CGTTTATTAGAATAATCGGATATTTAAAAGGGCGTGAAAAGGTTTATCCGTTCGTCCATTTGTATGTGCC
AACCACAGGAACCGTAAAAAGGCCGCGTTGCTGGCGTTTTTCCATAGGCTCCGCCCCCCTGACGAGCATC
ACAAAAATCGACGCTCAAGTCAGAGGTGGCGAAACCCGACAGGACTATAAAGATACCAGGCGTTTCCCCC
TGGAAGCTCCCTCGTGCGCTCTCCTGTTCCGACCCTGCCGCTTACCGGATACCTGTCCGCCTTTCTCCCT
TCGGGAAGCGTGGCGCTTTCTCATAGCTCACGCTGTAGGTATCTCAGTTCGGTGTAGGTCGTTCGCTCCA
AGCTGGGCTGTGTGCACGAACCCCCCGTTCAGCCCGACCGCTGCGCCTTATCCGGTAACTATCGTCTTGA
GTCCAACCCGGTAAGACACGACTTATCGCCACTGGCAGCAGCCACTGGTAACAGGATTAGCAGAGCGAGG
TATGTAGGCGGTGCTACAGAGTTCTTGAAGTGGTGGCCTAACTACGGCTACACTAGAAGGACAGTATTTG
GTATCTGCGCTCTGCTGAAGCCAGTTACCTTCGGAAAAAGAGTTGGTAGCTCTTGATCCGGCAAACAAAC
CACCGCTGGTAGCGGTGGTTTTTTTGTTTGCAAGCAGCAGATTACGCGCAGAAAAAAAGGATCTCAAGAA
GATCCTTTGATCTTTTCTACGGGGTCTGACGCTCAGTGGAACGAAAACTCACGTTAAGGGATTTTGGTCA
TGAGATTATCAAAAAGGATCTTCACCTAGATCCTTTTAAATTAAAAATGAAGTTTTAAATCAATCTAAAG
TATATATGAGTAAACTTGGTCTGACAGCTAAAACAATTCATCCAGTAAAATATAATATTTTATTTTCTCC
CAATCAGGCTTGATCCCCAGTAAGTCAAAAAATAGCTCGACATACTGTTCTTCCCCGATATCCTCCCTGA
TCGACCGGACGCAGAAGGCAATGTCATACCACTTGTCCGCCCTGCCGCTTCTCCCAAGATCAATAAAGCC
ACTTACTTTGCCATCTTTCACAAAGATGTTGCTGTCTCCCAGGTCGCCGTGGGAAAAGACAAGTTCCTCT
TCGGGCTTTTCCGTCTTTAAAAAATCATACAGCTCGCGCGGATCTTTAAATGGAGTGTCCTCTTCCCAGT
TTTCGCAATCCACATCGGCCAGATCGTTATTCAGTAAGTAATCCAATTCGGCTAAGCGGCTGTCTAAGCT
ATTCGTATAGGGACAATCCGATATGTCGATGGAGTGAAAGAGCCTGATGCACTCCGCATACAGCTCGATA
ATCTTTTCAGGGCTTTGTTCATCTTCATACTCTTCCGAGCAAAGGACGCCATCGGCCTCACTCATGAGCA
GATTGCTCCAGCCATCATGCCGTTCAAAGTGCAGGACCTTTGGAACAGGCAGCTTTCCTTCCAGCCATAG
CATCATGTCCTTTTCCCGTTCCACATCATAGGTGGTCCCTTTATACCGGCTGTCCGTCATTTTTAAATAT
AGGTTTTCATTTTCTCCCACCAGCTTATATACCTTAGCAGGAGACATTCCTTCCGTATCTTTTGCGCAGC
GGTATTTTTCGATCAGTTTTTTCAATTCCGGTGATATTCTCATTTTAGCCATACTCTTCCTTTTTCAATA
TTATTGAAGCATTTATCAAGGTTATTGTCTCATGAGCGGATACATATTTGAATGTATTTAGAAAAATAAA
CAAATAGGGGTTCCGCGCACGAATTGGCCAGCGCTGCCATTTTTGGGGTGAGGCCGTTCGCGGCCGAGGG
GCGCAGCCCCTGGGGGGATGGGAGCTCGGTGCCTTGATGTGGGCGCCGGCGGTCGAGTGGCGACGGCGCG
GCTTGTCCGCGCCCTGGTAGATTGCCTGGCCGTAGGCCAGCCATTTTTGAGCGGCCAGCGGCCGCGATAG
GCCGACGCGAAGCGGCGGGGCGTAGGGAGCGCAGCGACCGAAGGGTAGGCGCTTTTTGCAGCTCTTCGGC
TGTGCGCTGGCCAGACAGTTATGCACAGGCCAGGCGGGTTTTAAGAGTTTTAATAAGTTTTAAAGAGTTT
TAGGCGGAAAAATCGCCTTTTTTCTCTTTTATATCAGTCACTTACATGTGTGACCGGTTCCCAATGTACG
GCTTTGGGTTCCCAATGTACGGGTTCCGGTTCCCAATGTACGGCTTTGGGTTCCCAATGTACGTGCTATC
CACAGGAAAGAAGCTTTTTCGACCTTTTTCCCCTGCTAGGGCAATTTGCCCTAGCATCTGCTCCGTACAT
TAGGAACCGGCGGATGCTTCGCCCTCGATCAGGTTGCGGTAGCGCATGACTAGGATCGGGCCAGCCTGCC
CCGCCTCCTCCTTCAAATCGTACTCCGGCAGGTCATTTGACCCGATCAGCTTGCGCACGGTGAAACAGAA
CTTCTTGAACTCTCCGGCGCTGCCACTGCGTTCGTAGATCGTCTTGAACAACCATCTGGCTTCTGCCTTG
CCTGCGGCGCGGCGTGCCAGGCGGTAGAGAAAACGGCCGATGCCGGGATCGATCAAAAAGTAATCGGGGT
GAACCGTCAGCACGTCCGGGTTCTTGCCTTCTGTGATCTCGCGGTACATCCAATCAGCTAGCTCGATCTC
GATGTACTCCGGCCGCCCGGTTTCGCTCTTTACGATCTTGTAGCGGCTAATCAAGGCTTCACCCTCGGAT
ACCGTCACCAGGCGGCCGTTCTTGGCCTTCTTCGTACGCTGCATGGCAACGTGCGTGGTGTTTAACCGAA
TGCAGGTTTCTACCAGGTCGTCTTTCTGCTTTCCGCCATCGGCTCGCCGGCAGAACTTGAGTACGTCCGC
AACGTGTGGACGGAACACGCGGCCGGGCTTGTCTCCCTTCCCTTCCCGGTATCGGTTCATGGATTCGGTT
AGATGGGAAACCGCCATCAGTACCAGGTCGTAATCCCACACACTGGCCATGCCGGCCGGCCCTGCGGAAA
CCTCTACGTGCCCGTCTGGAAGCTCGTAGCGGATCACCTCGCCAGCTCGTCGGTCACGCTTCGACAGACG
GAAAACGGCCACGTCCATGATGCTGCGACTATCGCGGGTGCCCACGTCATAGAGCATCGGAACGAAAAAA
TCTGGTTGCTCGTCGCCCTTGGGCGGCTTCCTAATCGACGACGCACCGGCTGCCGGCGGTTGCCGGGATT
CTTTGCGGATTCGATCAGCGGCCGCTTGCCACGATTCACCGGGGCGTGCTTCTGCCTCGATGCGTTGCCG
CTGGGCGGCCTGCGCGGCCTTCAACTTCTCCACCAGGTCATCACCCAGCGCCGCGCCGATTTGTACCGGG
CCGGATGGTTTGCGACCGCTCACGCCGATTCCTCGGGCTTGGGGGTTCCAGTGCCATTGCAGGGCCGGCA
GACAACCCAGCCGCTTACGCCTGGCCAACCGCCCGTTCCTCCACACATGGGGCATTCCACGGCGTCGGTG
CCTGGTTGTTCTTGATTTTCCATGCCGCCTCCTTTAGCCGCTAAAATTCATCTACTCATTTATTCATTTG
CTCATTTACTCTGGTAGCTGCGCGATGTATTCAGATAGCAGCTCGGTAATGGTCTTGCCTTGGCGTACCG
CGTACATCTTCAGCTTGGTGTGATCCTCCGCCGGCAACTGAAAGTTGACCCGCTTCATGGCTGGCGTGTC
TGCCAGGCTGGCCAACGTTGCAGCCTTGCTGCTGCGTGCGCTCGGACGGCCGGCACTTAGCGTGTTTGTG
CTTTTGCTCATTTTCTCTTTACCTCATTAACTCAAATGAGTTTTGATTTAATTTCAGCGGCCAGCGCCTG
GACCTCGCGGGCAGCGTCGCCCTCGGGTTCTGATTCAAGAACGGTTGTGCCGGCGGCGGCAGTGCCTGGG
TAGCTCACGCGCTGCGTGATACGGGACTCAAGAATGGGCAGCTCGTACCCGGCCAGCGCCTCGGCAACCT
CACCGCCGATGCGCGTGCCTTTGATCGCCCGCGACACGACAAAGGCCGCTTGTAGCCTTCCATCCGTGAC
CTCAATGCGCTGCTTAACCAGCTCCACCAGGTCGGCGGTGGCCCATATGTCGTAAGGGCTTGGCTGCACC
GGAATCAGCACGAAGTCGGCTGCCTTGATCGCGGACACAGCCAAGTCCGCCGCCTGGGGCGCTCCGTCGA
TCACTACGAAGTCGCGCCGGCCGATGGCCTTCACGTCGCGGTCAATCGTCGGGCGGTCGATGCCGACAAC
GGTTAGCGGTTGATCTTCCCGCACGGCCGCCCAATCGCGGGCACTGCCCTGGGGATCGGAATCGACTAAC
AGAACATCGGCCCCGGCGAGTTGCAGGGCGCGGGCTAGATGGGTTGCGATGGTCGTCTTGCCTGACCCGC
CTTTCTGGTTAAGTACAGCGATAACCTTCATGCGTTCCCCTTGCGTATTTGTTTATTTACTCATCGCATC
ATATACGCAGCGACCGCATGACGCAAGCTGTTTTACTCAAATACACATCACCTTTTTAGACGGCGGCGCT
CGGTTTCTTCAGCGGCCAAGCTGGCCGGCCAGGCCGCCAGCTTGGCATCAGACAAACCGGCCAGGATTTC
ATGCAGCCGCACGGCTGATGGGCTGCCTGTATCGAGTGGTGATTTTGTGCCGAGCTGCCGGTCGGGGAGC
TGTTGGCTGGCTGGTGGCAGGATATATTGTGGTGTAAACAAATTGACGCTTAGACAACTTAATAACACAT
TGCGGACGTTTTTAATGTACTGGGGTGGATGCAGTGGGCCCCACTCTGTGTGCCGAATTCGGATCCGGAG
AGCGGAGAATTAAGGGAGTCACGTTATGACCCCCGCCGATGACGCGGGACAAGCCGTTTTACGTTTGGAA
CTGACAGAACCGCAACGTTGAAGGAGCCACTCAGCCGCGGGTTTCTGGAGTTTAATGAGCTAAGCACATA
CGTCAGAAACCATTATTGCGCGTTCAAAAGTCGCCTAAGGTCACTATCAGCTAGCAAATATTTCTTGTCA
AAAATGCTCCACTGACGTTCCATAAATTCCCCTCGGTATCCAATTAGAGTCTCATATTCACTCTCAATCC
AAATAATCTGCACCGGATCTGGATCGTTTCGCATGATTGAACAAGATGGATTGCACGCAGGTTCTCCGGC
CGCTTGGGTGGAGAGGCTATTCGGCTATGACTGGGCACAACAGACAATCGGCTGCTCTGATGCCGCCGTG
TTCCGGCTGTCAGCGCAGGGGCGCCCGGTTCTTTTTGTCAAGACCGACCTGTCCGGTGCCCTGAATGAAC
TCCAGGACGAGGCAGCGCGGCTATCGTGGCTGGCCACGACGGGCGTTCCTTGCGCAGCTGTGCTCGACGT
TGTCACTGAAGCGGGAAGGGACTGGCTGCTATTGGGCGAAGTGCCGGGGCAGGATCTCCTGTCATCTCAC
CTTGCTCCTGCCGAGAAAGTATCCATCATGGCTGATGCAATGCGGCGGCTGCATACGCTTGATCCGGCTA
CCTGCCCATTCGACCACCAAGCGAAACATCGCATCGAGCGAGCACGTACTCGGATGGAAGCCGGTCTTGT
CGATCAGGATGATCTGGACGAAGAGCATCAGGGGCTCGCGCCAGCCGAACTGTTCGCCAGGCTCAAGGCG
CGTATGCCCGACGGCGAGGATCTCGTCGTGACTCATGGCGATGCCTGCTTGCCGAATATCATGGTGGAAA
ATGGCCGCTTTTCTGGATTCATCGACTGTGGCCGGCTGGGTGTGGCGGACCGCTATCAGGACATAGCGTT
GGCTACCCGTGATATTGCTGAAGAGCTTGGCGGCGAATGGGCTGACCGCTTCCTCGTGCTTTACGGTATC
GCCGCTCCCGATTCGCAGCGCATCGCCTTCTATCGCCTTCTTGACGAGTTCTTCTGAGCGGGTCTGGATC
TAGAGTCAAGCAGATCGTTCAAACATTTGGCAATAAAGTTTCTTAAGATTGAATCCTGTTGCCGGTCTTG
CGATGATTATCATATAATTTCTGTTGAATTACGTTAAGCATGTAATAATTAACATGTAATGCATGACGTT
ATTTATGAGATGGGTTTTTATGATTAGAGTCCCGCAATTATACATTTAATACGCGATAGAAAACAAAATA
TAGCGCGCAAACTAGGATAAATTATCGCGCGCGGTGTCATCTATGTTACTAGATCGACGCTGCAAGAATT
CAAGCTTGGAGGAATTCCAATCCCACAAAAATCTGAGCTTAACAGCACAGTTGCTCCTCTCAGAGCAGAA
TCGGGTATTCAACACCCTCATATCAACTACTACGTTGTGTATAACGGTCCACATGCCGGTATATACGATG
ACTGGGGTTGTACAAAGGCGGCAACAAACGGCGTTCCCGGAGTTGCACACAAGAAATTTGCCACTATTAC
AGAGGCAAGAGCAGCAGCTGACGCGTACACAACAAGTCAGCAAACAGACAGGTTGAACTTCATCCCCAAA
GGAGAAGCTCAACTCAAGCCCAAGAGCTTTGCTAAGGCCCTAACAAGCCCACCAAAGCAAAAAGCCCACT
GGCTCACGCTAGGAACCAAAAGGCCCAGCAGTGATCCAGCCCCAAAAGAGATCTCCTTTGCCCCGGAGAT
TACAATGGACGATTTCCTCTATCTTTACGATCTAGGAAGGAAGTTCGAAGGTGAAGGTGACGACACTATG
TTCACCACTGATAATGAGAAGGTTAGCCTCTTCAATTTCAGAAAGAATGCTGACCCACAGATGGTTAGAG
AGGCCTACGCAGCAAGTCTCATCAAGACGATCTACCCGAGTAACAATCTCCAGGAGATCAAATACCTTCC
CAAGAAGGTTAAAGATGCAGTCAAAAGATTCAGGACTAATTGCATCAAGAACACAGAGAAAGACATATTT
CTCAAGATCAGAAGTACTATTCCAGTATGGACGATTCAAGGCTTGCTTCATAAACCAAGGCAAGTAATAG
AGATTGGAGTCTCTAAAAAGGTAGTTCCTACTGAATCTAAGGCCATGCATGGAGTCTAAGATTCAAATCG
AGGATCTAACAGAACTCGCCGTCAAGACTGGCGAACAGTTCATACAGAGTCTTTTACGACTCAATGACAA
GAAGAAAATCTTCGTCAACATGGTGGAGCACGACACTCTGGTCTACTCCAAAAATGTCAAAGATACAGTC
TCAGAAGATCAAAGGGCTATTGAGACTTTTCAACAAAGGATAATTTCGGGAAACCTCCTCGGATTCCATT
GCCCAGCTATCTGTCACTTCATCGAAAGGACAGTAGAAAAGGAAGGTGGCTCCTACAAATGCCATCATTG
CGATAAAGGAAAGGCTATCATTCAAGATCTCTCTGCCGACAGTGGTCCCAAAGATGGACCCCCACCCACG
AGGAGCATCGTGGAAAAAGAAGAGGTTCCAACCACGTCTACAAAGCAAGTGGATTGATGTGACATCTCCA
CTGACGTAAGGGATGACGCACAATCCCACTATCCTTCGCAAGACCCTTCCTCTATATAAGGAAGTTCATT
TCATTTGGAGAGGACACGCTCGAGTATAAGAGCTCATTTTTACAACAATTACCAACAACAACAAACAACA
AACAACATTACAATTACATTTACAATTATCGATACAATGGTGGATGCGGTGGTCACTGTATTCTTGGAGA
AACTTCTGCATGTTGAAACAGAGGAGAGTAGGTTTCTTACTAAATACAGACAGCAGTTTGAAAAACTGAA
GAACGAGCTGCTATTCATGCAAAGCTTTCTCAAAGATGCAGAGAGGCTCAAGAGGAAAAACAACACCCTT
AAAGGAGTCATGTCCTGTTTGCGAGACTTAATCTTTGAAGCTGAAGAGATACTTGAGGACTGCCAGAATC
AATCTGCAGATAGCGATCGGGCTACTACATGCTTCCATCCTAAAAGGCTCTCTCTTCGCCATCAAACTGG
GAAGTGCCTTGCTAAAATCAATGACAGAATCTCGGAGATAAAGCAAAACATTTCAACATATCTTGGAGTA
CCACTTCTCGAAGAAGGAAGTATGGAGGCACACAATAATCTAATGTCAAGATGGACTTCTTCCCTTTATG
ACCACACTCAGGTAGTTGGTTTGGAAGGTGACACTGAGAAGATAAAGGATTGGCTATTTGAAGCAAGAGA
TGGTTTACTTACCATTGCATTTGTGGGTATGGGAGGACTTGGTAAAACCACTCTTGCTCAGAAAGTTTTC
AATGACAAAAGGGTGGAGGATCACTTGGAGAGGAGGATTTGGGTGTCTGTTTCTCAAACATTTACTGAGG
AACAAGTCATGAGAAGCATATTGAGGAGTTTAGGAGATGCATGTGTTGGTGATGACCAGTGTGAACTGTT
AAGAAAAATAAACCAGTACCTTTTGGGAAAGAGGTTTTTGATTGTTATGGATGATGTTTGGAGCTGGGAC
AATGCCTGGTGGCAAAAAATCTATACTGGACTGCCCAAAGGAAATGGGAGCACTGTTATTGTAACAACGA
GAAATGAGCTAGTCGCTCGCAAGATGGGAGTTACAGAAGCAAGAATACATTGGCCAAAATTCCTCAATGA
GCACTACAGTTGGTTACTATTCCGGAAGATTGCATTTGCAGGAAGTGCAGGTGAATGCCATTTCCCCGAG
TTGGAGGACGTGGGAAAGGAGATTGTGGAAAAATGCAAGGGACTTCCTTTAGCAATCAAAGCAGTAGGAG
GAGTGATGCTTTGCAAGCCATCTTACTATCACGAATGGAGGCGTATTTCAAATCATTTCCGTGATGAATT
GAAAGAAAATGATGACTCAGTGATGGCCTCACTACAGTTGAGCTATGATGAACTCCCTCCTTACTTGAAA
TCCTGTTTCCTCTGTTTTTCACTCTTTCCTGAGGATTGTGTCATACCAAAAGACCAACTGATCCGTTGGT
GGATTGGAGAAGGTTTCATACCTCTGAGAAGTGGTAGGTTATCGACTGAAGTGGGAGAAGATTGTTTCTC
ACAACTATCCAATCGGTGTTTGATAGAAGTTGTTGATAAGGCTTACAATGGTGTGATCCACACATGCAAA
ATGCATGACATGGTTCGTGACTTGGTGATCAAATTAGCCGAGGATGATGCATTTTTCACCCCAGCTGATG
CAACTTGTCGGCATTTGGGTATTAAGAGTGAGATGAATTGGAAGCAACTATTGAGCAATCAAAAATTACG
AGCACTGCTAACAACCACCAAGAGTGGTGAAGTTAACAAAATCCATTCCGACATTGCCAAGAAGCTGTGC
AAGAGTCGACACCTCCAAGTATTGGATCTGTCAAAATCAATTTTCGATGTGCCTCTTTCAAGTTTGTTGG
AAGGAATTGGATCTGCTAAGCAGCTCACTTATCTCAGTTTAAGCAATACACATCCAATGATTGGAGTTCC
AGCTTCCATATCCAAGCTTGAAAAATTACAGATTTTGGATTTCAGCTATTGCCAAAATATGAAAATGCTC
CCCTCTTGCGTTCTGACATTTGAGGAACTTGCTGTTTTGGATGTGAACAACTGTGGTTCCCTTGAGTACC
TTCCAAAAGGATTAAGTAGGCTTTCCAATCTTCAAGTATTGCTTGGGTTTAAGCCTGCAAAATTAAGCCA
ACCAGGAGGTTGTCGTATTGCTGAGCTCAGAAGCCTGACTCGACTCAGAACTCTCAGTTTAAGACTAACC
GAAAATGAGGAGATTGGAGACGATGAGGGGAACGCACTGGTAGATCTCCAAGAACTTCAATTTTTAACAA
TAAGTTGCTTTGGCAGTCAAGATAATGGACTTGCGACAAAACTTGGTAGACTTTATCCTCCACGACAACT
CCACGAGCTGATTCTCAAATTTTATCCAAGTAAGACAAGTCCTGAATGGCTTAACCCCAATCTCTCCCCC
ATGTTGCGATATTTATCAATCATCTCTGGTGATATTACACAAATGCACGAGAACTTCTGGGGTGATGGTA
GTACTGCTTGGAAAATTGAGGGCTTAATGTTGGAATCTTTATCGGATTTGAGATTGGAATGGTCAGCAAT
GCATCAAGTCATGCCTTCGTTAAGAATACTCAAGGTTAGCTGGTGCCCTGAGTTGGAGTCATTTCCAATT
GAAGATGCAGGGTTTAGAGGGGGTCTATGGAAGAAGGAAGAACATAGGAACGGTTCGGAACAAAAGTTGA
TCTCTGAAGAGGACCTTGAGCAGAAATTGATCTCTGAGGAAGATCTTGAGCAGAAGCTTATCTCAGAGGA
GGATTTGGAGCAAAAACTTATTTCTGAAGAGGACCTTTGAGCTTGTCCTGCTTTAATGAGATATGCGAGA
AGCCTATGATCGCATGATATTTGCTTTCAATTCTGTTGTGCACGTTGTAAAAAACCTGAGCATGTGTAGC
TCAGATCCTTACCGCCGGTTTCGGTTCATTCTAATGAATATATCACCCGTTACTATCGTATTTTTATGAA
TAATATTCTCCGTTCAATTTACTGATTGTACCCTACTACTTATATGTACAATATTAAAATGAAAACAATA
TATTGTGCTGAATAGGTTTATAGCGACATCTATGATAGAGCGCCACAATAACAAACAATTGCGTTTTATT
ATTACAAATCCAATTTTAAAAAAAGCGGCAGAACCGGTCAAACCTAAAAGACTGATTACATAAATCTTAT
TCAAATTTCAAAAGTGCCCCAGGGGCTAGTATCTACGACACACCGAGCGGCGAACTAATAACGCTCACTG
AAGGGAACTCCGGTTCCCCGCCGGCGCGCATGGGTGAGATTCCTTGAAGTTGAGTATTGGCCGTCCGCTC
TACCGAAAGTTACGGGCACCATTCAACCCGGTCCAGCACGGCGGCCGGGTAACCGACTTGCTGCCCCGAG
AATTATGCAGCATTTTTTTGGTGTATGTGGGCCCCAAATGAAGTGCAGGTCAAACCTTGACAGTGACGAC
AAATCGTTGGGCGGGTCCAGGGCGAATTTTGCGACAACATGTCGAGGCTCAGCAGGACCGCTACTAGAGG
ATGCACATGTGACCGA
Features (pLannotate 1.2.2; 19 found; start..end, strand, type, name):
     32..56      +  misc_feature   RB T-DNA repeat: right border repeat from nopaline C58 T-DNA
    179..767     -  rep_origin     ori: high-copy-number ColE1/pMB1/pBR322/pUC origin of replication
    938..1732    -  CDS            KanR: aminoglycoside phosphotransferase; aphA-3; confers resistance to kanamycin
   1733..1837    -  promoter       AmpR promoter: bla
   1854..1914    -  rep_origin     oriV (fragment): incP origin of replication
   2120..2314    -  rep_origin     pVS1 oriV: origin of replication for the Pseudomonas plasmid pVS1 (Heeb et al., 2000)
   2380..3453    -  CDS            pVS1 RepA: replication protein from the Pseudomonas plasmid pVS1 (Heeb et al., 2000)
   3882..4511    -  CDS            pVS1 StaA: stability protein from the Pseudomonas plasmid pVS1 (Heeb et al., 2000)
   4775..4799    +  misc_feature   LB T-DNA repeat: left border repeat from nopaline C58 T-DNA
   5009..5192    +  promoter       NOS promoter: nopaline synthase promoter NOS promoter
   5213..6004    +  CDS            neo: KKA2_KLEPN - Also known as kan, nptII. Experimental evidence at protein level: Swiss-Prot protein existence level 1. Resistance to kanamycin, neomycin, paromomycin, ribostamycin, butirosin and gentamicin B. From Klebsiella pneumoniae.
   6033..6285    +  terminator     NOS terminator: nopaline synthase terminator and poly(A) signal
   6311..7117    +  CDS            IBMP_CAMVB (fragment): Experimental evidence at protein level: Swiss-Prot protein existence level 1. Enhances the ribosomal termination-reinitiation event leading to the translation of major open reading frames on the polycistronic viral RNAs. From Cauliflower mosaic virus (strain Bari 1) (CaMV).
   7301..7646    +  promoter       CaMV 35S promoter: strong constitutive promoter from cauliflower mosaic virus
   7598..7644    +  promoter       minimal CaMV 35S promoter: minimal 35S promoter from cauliflower mosaic virus
   7675..7728    +  misc_feature   TMV Ω: translational enhancer from the tobacco mosaic virus 5'-leader sequence (Gallie et al., 1988)
   7737..10256   +  CDS            RPP13L4: R13L4_ARATH - Also known as ZAR1 From Arabidopsis thaliana (Mouse-ear cress).
  10278..10300   +  CDS            13xMyc (fragment): 13 tandem Myc epitope tags
  10408..11115   +  terminator     OCS terminator: octopine synthase terminator
