[The description below was written by a language model from this plasmid's Addgene catalogue record and pLannotate feature annotations shown in this document.]
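Description:
pZA31 is a binary plant expression plasmid built on the Golden Gate-compatible pICH86988 backbone, designed for Agrobacterium-mediated delivery of a transgene into plants. In bacteria it carries a high-copy ColE1/pUC-type origin for propagation in E. coli, together with the pVS1 oriV, RepA replication protein and StaA stability protein that support maintenance in Agrobacterium. Bacterial selection is by kanamycin, through an aphA-3 aminoglycoside phosphotransferase gene driven by the bla promoter. A short fragment of the incP oriV is also annotated in the backbone.

The transferred region lies between nopaline-type left and right T-DNA border repeats. Next to the left border is a plant selection cassette in which the NOS promoter drives nptII (neo), followed by the NOS terminator, giving kanamycin resistance in plant cells. Downstream is the expression cassette: a CaMV 35S promoter, preceded by extended upstream CaMV sequence that the annotation software scores as a fragment of a viral coding region, followed by the TMV Ω translational enhancer leader, the ZAR1 open reading frame, a C-terminal Myc epitope tag and the OCS terminator. The catalogue identifies the insert as Nicotiana benthamiana ZAR1 carrying an L17E substitution and fused to 4xMyc. The feature table's Arabidopsis RPP13L4/ZAR1 label and "13xMyc fragment" reflect homology-based matches rather than the actual source or tag.

ZAR1 is an NLR immune receptor that assembles into a resistosome. This construct belongs to a vector set for studying ZAR1 function in N. benthamiana, allowing in planta expression and Myc-based detection of the L17E variant. The record does not state the functional consequence of the mutation.
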