Addgene plasmid #158509: pZA31
Purpose: In planta gene expression of Golden gate compatible N. benthamiana ZAR1 L17E-4xMyc. Km plant selection marker.
Depositing lab: Sophien Kamoun. Depositing organization: Sainsbury Laboratory, Norwich. Publication: A vector system for fast-forward studies of the HOPZ-ACTIVATED RESISTANCE1 (ZAR1) resistosome in the model plant Nicotiana benthamiana. Harant A, Pai H, Sakai T, Kamoun S, Adachi H. Plant Physiol. 2022 Jan 20;188(1):70-80. doi: 10.1093/plphys/kiab471. PubMed 34633454.
Backbone
  Vector backbone: pICH86988
  Backbone manufacturer: https://www.addgene.org/48076/
  Vector type: Plant Expression
Growth in bacteria
  Bacterial resistance: Kanamycin, 50 μg/mL
  Growth temperature: 37°C
  Growth strain: DH5alpha
  Copy number: High Copy
Gene/Insert
  Gene/Insert name: ZAR1-4xMyc
  Species: N. benthamiana
  Mutation: L17E
  Tag / fusion protein: 4xMyc (C terminal on insert)
  Cloning method: Restriction Enzyme; 5′ cloning site Unknown (unknown if destroyed)
Terms and licenses: Academic/Nonprofit Terms; Industry Terms: Not Available to Industry
How to cite: pZA31 was a gift from Sophien Kamoun (Addgene plasmid # 158509 ; http://n2t.net/addgene:158509 ; RRID:Addgene_158509)
